>Addgene plasmid #219181 | SFFV-GABPB1-Brd 238 | addgene full sequence | sequence record 448964 | Addgene NGS Result
ATTTATGCAGAGGCCGAGGCCGCCTCGGCCTCTGAGCTATTCCAGAAGTAGTGAGGAGGCTTTTTTGGAG
GCCTAGGGACGTACCCAATTCGCCCTATAGTGAGTCGTATTACGCGCGCTCACTGGCCGTCGTTTTACAA
CGTCGTGACTGGGAAAACCCTGGCGTTACCCAACTTAATCGCCTTGCAGCACATCCCCCTTTCGCCAGCT
GGCGTAATAGCGAAGAGGCCCGCACCGATCGCCCTTCCCAACAGTTGCGCAGCCTGAATGGCGAATGGG
[124 nt withheld, positions 280-403]
C
[91 nt withheld, positions 405-495]
A
[49 nt withheld, positions 497-545]
CCTTTGACGTTGGAGTCCACGTTCTTT
[37 nt withheld, positions 573-609]
ACCCTATCTCGGTCTATTCTTTTGATTTATAAGGGATTTTGCCGATTTCGGCCTATTGGTTAAAAAATGA
GCTGATTTAACAAAAATTTAACGCGAATTTTAACAAAATATTAACGCTTACAATTTAGGTGGCACTTTTC
GGGGAAATGTGCGCGGAACCCCTATTTGTTTATTTTTCTAAATACATTCAAATATGTATCCGCTCATGAG
ACAATAACCCTGATAAATGCTTCAATAATATTGAAAAAGGAAGAGTATGAGTATTCAACATTTCCGTGTC
GCCCTTATTCCCTTTTTTGCGGCATTTTGCCTTCCTGTTTTTGCTCACCCAGAAACGCTGGTGAAAGTAA
AAGATGCTGAAGATCAGTTGGGTGCACGAGTGGGTTACATCGAACTGGATCTCAACAGCGGTAAGATCCT
TGAGAGTTTTCGCCCCGAAGAACGTTTTCCAATGATGAGCACTTTTAAAGTTCTGCTATGTGGCGCGGTA
TTATCCCGTATTGACGCCGGGCAAGAGCAACTCGGTCGCCGCATACACTATTCTCAGAATGACTTGGTTG
AGTACTCACCAGTCACAGAAAAGCATCTTACGGATGGCATGACAGTAAGAGAATTATGCAGTGCTGCCAT
AACCATGAGTGATAACACTGCGGCCAACTTACTTCTGACAACGATCGGAGGACCGAAGGAGCTAACCGCT
TTTTTGCACAACATGGGGGATCATGTAACTCGCCTTGATCGTTGGGAACCGGAGCTGAATGAAGCCATAC
CAAACGACGAGCGTGACACCACGATGCCTGTAGCAATGGCAACAACGTTGCGCAAACTATTAACTGGCGA
ACTACTTACTCTAGCTTCCCGGCAACAATTAATAGACTGGATGGAGGCGGATAAAGTTGCAGGACCACTT
CTGCGCTCGGCCCTTCCGGCTGGCTGGTTTATTGCTGATAAATCTGGAGCCGGTGAGCGTGGGTCTCGCG
GTATCATTGCAGCACTGGGGCCAGATGGTAAGCCCTCCCGTATCGTAGTTATCTACACGACGGGGAGTCA
GGCAACTATGGATGAACGAAATAGACAGATCGCTGAGATAGGTGCCTCACTGATTAAGCATTGGTAACTG
TCAGACCAAGTTTACTCATATATACTTTAGATTGATTTAAAACTTCATTTTTAATTTAAAAGGATCTAGG
TGAAGATCCTTTTTGATAATCTCATGACCAAAATCCCTTAACGTGAGTTTTCGTTCCACTGAGCGTCAGA
CCCCGTAGAAAAGATCAAAGGATCTTCTTGAGATCCTTTTTTTCTGCGCGTAATCTGCTGCTTGCAAACA
AAAAAACCACCGCTACCAGCGGTGGTTTGTTTGCCGGATCAAGAGCTACCAACTCTTTTTCCGAAGGTAA
CTGGCTTCAGCAGAGCGCAGATACCAAATACTGTTCTTCTAGTGTAGCCGTAGTTAGGCCACCACTTCAA
GAACTCTGTAGCACCGCCTACATACCTCGCTCTGCTAATCCTGTTACCAGTGGCTGCTGCCAGTGGCGAT
AAGTCGTGTCTTACCGGGTTGGACTCAAGACGATAGTTACCGGATAAGGCGCAGCGGTCGGGCTGAACGG
GGGGTTCGTGCACACAGCCCAGCTTGGAGCGAACGACCTACACCGAACTGAGATACCTACAGCGTGAGCT
ATGAGAAAGCGCCACGCTTCCCGAAGGGAGAAAGGCGGACAGGTATCCGGTAAGCGGCAGGGTCGGAACA
GGAGAGCGCACGAGGGAGCTTCCAGGGGGAAACGCCTGGTATCTTTATAGTCCTGTCGGGTTTCGCCACC
TCTGACTTGAGCGTCGATTTTTGTGATGCTCGTCAGGGGGGCGGAGCCTATGGAAAAACGCCAGCAACGC
GGCCTTTTTACGGTTCCTGGCCTTTTGCTGGCCTTTTGCTCACATGTTCTTTCCTGCGTTATCCCCTGAT
TCTGTGGATAACCGTATTACCGCCTTTGAGTGAGCTGATACCGCTCGCCGCAGCCGAACGACCGAGCGCA
GCGAGTCAGTGAGCGAGGAAGCGGAAGAGCGCCCAATACGCAAACCGCCTCTCCCCGCGCGTTGGCCGAT
TCATTAATGCAGCTGGCACGACAGGTTTCCCGACTGGAAAGCGGGCAGTGAGCGCAACGCAATTAATGTG
AGTTAGCTCACTCATTAGGCACCCCAGGCTTTACACTTTATGCTTCCGGCTCGTATGTTGTGTGGAATTG
TGAGCGGATAACAATTTCACACAGGAAACAGCTATGACCATGATTACGCCAAGCGCGCAATTAACCCTCA
CTAAAGGGAACAAAAGCTGGAGCTGCAAGCTTAATGTAGTCTTATGCAATACTCTTGTAGTCTTGCAACA
TGGTAACGATGAGTTAGCAACATGCCTTACAAGGAGAGAAAAAGCACCGTGCATGCCGATTGGTGGAAGT
AAGGTGGTACGATCGTGCCTTATTAGGAAGGCAACAGACGGGTCTGACATGGATTGGACGAACCACTGAA
TTGCCGCATTGCAGAGATATTGTATTTAAGTGCCTAGCTCGATACATAAACGGGTCTCTCTGGTTAGACC
AGATCTGAGCCTGGGAGCTCTCTGGCTAACTAGGGAACCCACTGCTTAAGCCTCAATAAAGCTTGCCTTG
AGTGCTTCAAGTAGTGTGTGCCCGTCTGTTGTGTGACTCTGGTAACTAGAGATCCCTCAGACCCTTTTAG
TCAGTGTGGAAAATCTCTAGCAGTGGCGCCCGAACAGGGACTTGAAAGCGAAAGGGAAACCAGAGGAGCT
CTCTCGACGCAGGACTCGGCTTGCTGAAGCGCGCACGGCAAGAGGCGAGGGGCGGCGACTGGTGAGTACG
CCAAAAATTTTGACTAGCGGAGGCTAGAAGGAGAGAGATGGGTGCGAGAGCGTCAGTATTAAGCGGGGGA
GAATTAGATCGCGATGGGAAAAAATTCGGTTAAGGCCAGGGGGAAAGAAAAAATATAAATTAAAACATAT
AGTATGGGCAAGCAGGGAGCTAGAACGATTCGCAGTTAATCCTGGCCTGTTAGAAACATCAGAAGGCTGT
AGACAAATACTGGGACAGCTACAACCATCCCTTCAGACAGGATCAGAAGAACTTAGATCATTATATAATA
CAGTAGCAACCCTCTATTGTGTGCATCAAAGGATAGAGATAAAAGACACCAAGGAAGCTTTAGACAAGAT
AGAGGAAGAGCAAAACAAAAGTAAGACCACCGCACAGCAAGCGGCCGCTGATCTTCAGACCTGGAGGAGG
AGATATGAGGGACAATTGGAGAAGTGAATTATATAAATATAAAGTAGTAAAAATTGAACCATTAGGAGTA
GCACCCACCAAGGCAAAGAGAAGAGTGGTGCAGAGAGAAAAAAGAGCAGTGGGAATAGGAGCTTTGTTCC
TTGGGTTCTTGGGAGCAGCAGGAAGCACTATGGGCGCAGCGTCAATGACGCTGACGGTACAGGCCAGACA
ATTATTGTCTGGTATAGTGCAGCAGCAGAACAATTTGCTGAGGGCTATTGAGGCGCAACAGCATCTGTTG
CAACTCACAGTCTGGGGCATCAAGCAGCTCCAGGCAAGAATCCTGGCTGTGGAAAGATACCTAAAGGATC
AACAGCTCCTGGGGATTTGGGGTTGCTCTGGAAAACTCATTTGCACCACTGCTGTGCCTTGGAATGCTAG
TTGGAGTAATAAATCTCTGGAACAGATTTGGAATCACACGACCTGGATGGAGTGGGACAGAGAAATTAAC
AATTACACAAGCTTAATACACTCCTTAATTGAAGAATCGCAAAACCAGCAAGAAAAGAATGAACAAGAAT
TATTGGAATTAGATAAATGGGCAAGTTTGTGGAATTGGTTTAACATAACAAATTGGCTGTGGTATATAAA
ATTATTCATAATGATAGTAGGAGGCTTGGTAGGTTTAAGAATAGTTTTTGCTGTACTTTCTATAGTGAAT
AGAGTTAGGCAGGGATATTCACCATTATCGTTTCAGACCCACCTCCCAACCCCGAGGGGACCCGACAGGC
CCGAAGGAATAGAAGAAGAAGGTGGAGAGAGAGACAGAGACAGATCCATTCGATTAGTGAACGGATCTCG
ACGGTATCGGTTAACTTTTAAAAGAAAAGGGGGGATTGGGGGGTACAGTGCAGGGGAAAGAATAGTAGAC
ATAATAGCAACAGACATACAAACTAAAGAATTACAAAAACAAATTACAAAAATTCAAAATTTTATCGATC
ACGAGACTAGCCTCGAGCTGGCTGCAGTAACGCCATTTTGCAAGGCATGGAAAAATACCAAACCAAGAAT
AGAGAAGTTCAGATCAAGGGCGGGTACATGAAAATAGCTAACGTTGGGCCAAACAGGATATCTGCGGTGA
GCAGTTTCGGCCCCGGCCCGGGGCCAAGAACAGATGGTCACCGCAGTTTCGGCCCCGGCCCGAGGCCAAG
AACAGATGGTCCCCAGATATGGCCCAACCCTCAGCAGTTTCTTAAGACCCATCAGATGTTTCCAGGCTCC
CCCAAGGACCTGAAATGACCCTGCGCCTTATTTGAATTAACCAATCAGCCTGCTTCTCGCTTCTGTTCGC
GCGCTTCTGCTTCCCGAGCTCTATAAAAGAGCTCACAACCCCTCACTCGGCGCGCCAGTCCTCCGACAGA
CTGAGTCGGCCGGTCGAATCAAGCTTATCGATACCGTCGACGGATCCGCTAGCCCGCGGTTCGAAATGTC
CCTGGTAGATTTGGGAAAGAAGCTTTTAGAAGCGGCACGAGCAGGTCAAGATGATGAAGTTCGTATTTTG
ATGGCAAATGGAGCTCCCTTTACTACAGACTGGCTGGGAACTTCTCCACTTCATCTAGCAGCACAGTATG
GTCATTATTCCACCACAGAGGTACTGCTGCGAGCTGGTGTGAGCAGAGATGCCAGAACCAAAGTGGACCG
AACACCATTACATATGGCAGCTTCTGAGGGCCATGCCAGCATAGTAGAGGTTTTACTTAAGCATGGTGCT
GATGTCAATGCAAAGGACATGTTAAAGATGACAGCTCTCCATTGGGCCACAGAACACAATCATCAAGAGG
TGGTGGAACTTTTAATCAAATATGGTGCTGATGTACACACGCAAAGTAAATTTTGTAAAACTGCATTTGA
TATTTCAATAGACAATGGAAATGAAGATTTAGCAGAGATATTACAGATTGCTATGCAGAACCAAATCAAC
ACAAACCCAGAGAGTCCTGACACTGTGACAATACATGCTGCAACACCACAGTTTATCATTGGACCTGGAG
GGGTGGTGAACCTAACAGATGAAACGGGTGTATCTGCTGTTCAGTTTGGAAACTCTTCTACATCAGTATT
AGCTACATTAGCTGCCTTAGCTGAAGCATCTGCTCCATTGTCCAATTCTTCAGAAACTCCAGTAGTGGCC
ACAGAAGAAGTAGTTACTGCAGAATCTGTGGATGGTGCCATTCAGCAAGTAGTTAGTTCAGGGGGTCAGC
AAGTCATCGCAATAGTTACAGATGGAATTCAGCTTGGAAATTTGCACTCTATTCCAACCAGTGGAATTGG
TCAGCCCATCATTGTGACCATGCCAGATGGACAACAAGTATTAACAGTACCAGCAACAGACATTGCTGAA
GAAACTGTTATAAGTGAAGAACCACCAGCTAAGAGACAATGTATCGAAATAATTGAAAACCGGGTGGAAT
CTGCAGAAATAGAAGAGAGAGAAGCTCTTCAGAAACAGCTGGATGAAGCAAATCGAGAAGCACAAAAATA
TCGACAGCAGCTCCTAAAGAAAGAACAGGAAGCAGAGGCCTACAGACAGAAGTTGGAAGCTATGACTCGT
CTTCAGACTAATAAAGAAGCTGTTTAAACCGGTCGGATCCCCCGGGCTGCAGGAATTCGAGCATCTTACC
GCCATTTATTCCCATATTTGTTCTGTTTTTCTTGATTTGGGTATACATTTAAATGTTAATAAAACAAAAT
GGTGGGGCAATCATTTACATTTTTAGGGATATGTAATTACTAGTTCAGGTGTATTGCCACAAGACAAACA
TGTTAAGAAACTTTCCCGTTATTTACGCTCTGTTCCTGTTAATCAACCTCTGGATTACAAAATTTGTGAA
AGATTGACTGATATTCTTAACTATGTTGCTCCTTTTACGCTGTGTGGATATGCTGCTTTAATGCCTCTGT
ATCATGCTATTGCTTCCCGTACGGCTTTCGTTTTCTCCTCCTTGTATAAATCCTGGTTGCTGTCTCTTTA
TGAGGAGTTGTGGCCCGTTGTCCGTCAACGTGGCGTGGTGTGCTCTGTGTTTGCTGACGCAACCCCCACT
GGCTGGGGCATTGCCACCACCTGTCAACTCCTTTCTGGGACTTTCGCTTTCCCCCTCCCGATCGCCACGG
CAGAACTCATCGCCGCCTGCCTTGCCCGCTGCTGGACAGGGGCTAGGTTGCTGGGCACTGATAATTCCGT
GGTGTTGTCGGGGAAGCTGACGTCCTTTGCAATTCGATATCAAGCTGTACCTTCTAGATGTACACCGTCC
CAAGCGCTTCTAGACCAATGACTTACAAGGCAGCTGTAGATCTTAGCCACTTTTTAAAAGAAAAGGGGGG
ACTGGAAGGGCTAATTCACTCCCAACGAAGACAAGATCTGCTTTTTGCTTGTACTGGGTCTCTCTGGTTA
GACCAGATCTGAGCCTGGGAGCTCTCTGGCTAACTAGGGAACCCACTGCTTAAGCCTCAATAAAGCTTGC
CTTGAGTGCTTCAAGTAGTGTGTGCCCGTCTGTTGTGTGACTCTGGTAACTAGAGATCCCTCAGACCCTT
TTAGTCAGTGTGGAAAATCTCTAGCAGTAGTAGTTCATGTCATCTTATTATTCAGTATTTATAACTTGCA
AAGAAATGAATATCAGAGAGTGAGAGGAACTTGTTTATTGCAGCTTATAATGGTTACAAATAAAGCAATA
GCATCACAAATTTCACAAATAAAGCATTTTTTTCACTGCATTCTAGTTGTGGTTTGTCCAAACTCATCAA
TGTATCTTATCATGTCTGGCTCTAGCTATCCCGCCCCTAACTCCGCCCATCCCGCCCCTAACTCCGCCCA
GTTCCGCCCATTCTCCGCCCCATGGCTGACTAATTTTTTTT
Features (pLannotate 1.2.2; 29 found; start..end, strand, type, name):
     94..112     -  promoter       T7 promoter: promoter for bacteriophage T7 RNA polymerase
    120..275     +  CDS            lacZα (fragment): LacZα fragment of β-galactosidase; lacZ fragment
    280..708     +  rep_origin     f1 ori (sequence partly withheld): f1 bacteriophage origin of replication; arrow indicates direction of (+) strand synthesis
    761..865     +  promoter       AmpR promoter: bla
    866..1726    +  CDS            AmpR: β-lactamase; bla; confers resistance to ampicillin, carbenicillin, and related antibiotics
   1897..2485    +  rep_origin     ori: high-copy-number ColE1/pMB1/pBR322/pUC origin of replication
   2668..2760    +  CDS            lacI (fragment): lac repressor; lacI; The lac repressor binds to the lac operator to inhibit transcription in E. coli. This inhibition can be relieved by adding lactose or isopropyl-β-D-thiogalactopyranoside (IPTG).
   2773..2794    +  protein_bind   CAP binding site: CAP binding activates transcription in the presence of cAMP. E. coli catabolite activator protein
   2809..2839    +  promoter       lac promoter: promoter for the E. coli lac operon
   2847..2863    +  protein_bind   lac operator: The lac repressor binds to the lac operator to inhibit transcription in E. coli. This inhibition can be relieved by adding lactose or isopropyl-β-D-thiogalactopyranoside (IPTG). lac repressor encoded by lacI
   2908..2926    +  promoter       T3 promoter: promoter for bacteriophage T3 RNA polymerase
   2954..3180    +  promoter       RSV promoter: Rous sarcoma virus enhancer/promoter
   3181..3361    +  LTR            5' LTR (truncated): truncated 5' long terminal repeat (LTR) from HIV-1
   3408..3533    +  misc_feature   HIV-1 Ψ: packaging signal of human immunodeficiency virus type 1
   3517..3880    +  CDS            HIV-1 gag (fragment): gag protein from human immunodeficiency virus 1; gag
   4026..4259    +  misc_feature   RRE: The Rev response element (RRE) of HIV-1 allows for Rev-dependent mRNA export from the nucleus to the cytoplasm.
   4636..4736    +  CDS            Rev (fragment): human immunodeficiency virus 1 (HIV-1) Rev protein; rev; enhances nuclear export of unspliced and incompletely spliced viral mRNAs
   4755..4872    +  misc_feature   cPPT/CTS: central polypurine tract and central termination sequence of HIV-1
   4906..5307    +  promoter       SFFV promoter: spleen focus-forming virus long terminal repeat (LTR) promoter
   5317..5340    +  misc_feature   MCS (fragment): pBluescript multiple cloning site
   5365..6513    +  CDS            Gabpb1: GABP1_MOUSE - Also known as Gabpb, Gabpb2. Experimental evidence at protein level: Swiss-Prot protein existence level 1. Transcription factor capable of interacting with purine rich repeats (GA repeats) (PubMed:25200183). Acts as a a master regulator of nuclear-encoded mitochondrial genes (PubMed:25200183). From Mus musculus (Mouse).
   6524..6549    +  misc_feature   MCS (fragment): pBluescript multiple cloning site
   6549..6608    +  CDS            S (fragment): HBSAG_WHV6 - Experimental evidence at transcript level: Swiss-Prot protein existence level 2. The middle envelope protein plays an important role in the budding of the virion. It is involved in the induction of budding in a nucleocapsid independent way. In this process the majority of envelope proteins bud to form subviral lipoprotein particles of 22 nm of diameter that do not contain a nucleocapsid (By similarity). From Woodchuck hepatitis B virus (isolate w64/pWS23) (WHV).
   6740..7143    +  misc_feature   WPRE: woodchuck hepatitis virus posttranscriptional regulatory element
   7201..7260    +  CDS            nef (fragment): NEF_HV1Z2 - Experimental evidence at protein level: Swiss-Prot protein existence level 1. Extracellular Nef protein targets CD4(+) T-lymphocytes for apoptosis by interacting with CXCR4 surface receptors. From Human immunodeficiency virus type 1 group M subtype D (isolate Z2/CDC-Z34) (HIV-1).
   7262..7495    +  LTR            3' LTR (ΔU3): self-inactivating 3' long terminal repeat (LTR) from HIV-1
   7567..7688    +  polyA_signal   SV40 poly(A) signal: SV40 polyadenylation signal
   7707..7728    +  rep_origin     SV40 ori (fragment): SV40 origin of replication
   7728..73      +  rep_origin     SV40 ori (across the origin): SV40 origin of replication
