[The description below was written by a language model from this plasmid's Addgene catalogue record and pLannotate feature annotations shown in this document.]
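Description:
SFFV-GABPB1-Brd 238 is a lentiviral expression plasmid built on the SFFV-MCS backbone that carries the human transcription factor GABPB1 together with an assigned DNA barcode. It is maintained in E. coli through a high-copy ColE1/pUC-type origin and selected with ampicillin via the β-lactamase gene. An f1 origin, lac promoter/operator and lacZα remnants, and T3/T7 promoters reflect a pBluescript-like cloning scaffold. No mammalian selection marker or fluorescent reporter appears in the feature table.

The viral portion has a third-generation, self-inactivating layout. An RSV promoter fused to a truncated HIV-1 5' LTR drives genomic RNA production in packaging cells, followed by the Ψ packaging signal with a gag fragment, the Rev response element for Rev-dependent nuclear export, and the cPPT/CTS. The ΔU3 3' LTR inactivates LTR promoter activity after integration, and an SV40 polyadenylation signal lies downstream. Inside this frame, the spleen focus-forming virus promoter, which is commonly chosen for strong expression in haematopoietic cells, drives the roughly 1.15 kb GABPB1 open reading frame cloned between flanking MCS sites. A WPRE follows to enhance transcript stability and expression.

According to the depositor, the barcode sits after the WPRE at an XbaI site, but it is not annotated in the feature table. The automated annotation matched the insert to the mouse Gabpb1 protein, whereas the catalogue lists it as human; this probably reflects homology-based matching. The associated publication describes a combinatorial transcription factor screening platform for immune cell reprogramming, in which a barcode placed this way would be expected to let each delivered factor be identified in transduced cells.
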