Addgene plasmid #219181: SFFV-GABPB1-Brd 238
Purpose: Transcription factor GABPB1 with a specific barcode assigned.
Depositing lab: Filipe Pereira. Depositing organization: Center for Neuroscience and Cell Biology, University of Coimbra. Publication: A combinatorial transcription factor screening platform for immune cell reprogramming. Kurochkin I, Altman AR, Caiado I, Pertiga-Cabral D, Halitzki E, Minaeva M, Zimmermannova O, Henriques-Oliveira L, Klein D, Nair M, Oliveira D, Cajal LR, Knittel R, Feick C, Ringner M, Martin M, Cirovic B, Pires CF, Rosa FF, Sitnicka E, Theis FJ, Pereira CF. Cell Syst. 2026 Jan 21;17(1):101457. doi: 10.1016/j.cels.2025.101457. Epub 2026 Jan 14. PubMed 41539305.
Backbone
  Vector backbone: SFFV-MCS
  Backbone size w/o insert (bp): 6638
  Vector type: Lentiviral
Growth in bacteria
  Bacterial resistance: Ampicillin, 100 μg/mL
  Growth temperature: 37°C
  Growth strain: NEB Stable
  Copy number: High Copy
Gene/Insert
  Gene/Insert name: GABPB1
  Species: H. sapiens (human)
  Insert size (bp): 1152
  Entrez Gene: GABPB1 (a.k.a. BABPB2, E4TF1, E4TF1-47, E4TF1-53, E4TF1B, GABPB, GABPB-1, GABPB2, NRF2B1, NRF2B2)
  Promoter: The spleen focus-forming virus (SFFV) promoter
  Cloning method: Restriction Enzyme; 5′ cloning site Bsp119I (not destroyed); 3′ cloning site BstHI (not destroyed)
Terms and licenses: Academic/Nonprofit Terms; Industry Terms: Not Available to Industry
Depositor comments: Barcode sequence cloned into XbaI restriction site. Design of plasmid is as follows: SFFV-[TF sequence]-WPRE-[Barcode sequence].
How to cite: SFFV-GABPB1-Brd 238 was a gift from Filipe Pereira (Addgene plasmid # 219181 ; http://n2t.net/addgene:219181 ; RRID:Addgene_219181)
