>Addgene plasmid #219181 | SFFV-GABPB1-Brd 238 | depositor partial sequence | sequence record 428023 | TF ORF
ATGTCCCTGGTAGATTTGGGAAAGAAGCTTTTAGAAGCGGCACGAGCAGGTCAAGATGATGAAGTTCGTA
TTTTGATGGCAAATGGAGCTCCCTTTACTACAGACTGGCTGGGAACTTCTCCACTTCATCTAGCAGCACA
GTATGGTCATTATTCCACCACAGAGGTACTGCTGCGAGCTGGTGTGAGCAGAGATGCCAGAACCAAAGTG
GACCGAACACCATTACATATGGCAGCTTCTGAGGGCCATGCCAGCATAGTAGAGGTTTTACTTAAGCATG
GTGCTGATGTCAATGCAAAGGACATGTTAAAGATGACAGCTCTCCATTGGGCCACAGAACACAATCATCA
AGAGGTGGTGGAACTTTTAATCAAATATGGTGCTGATGTACACACGCAAAGTAAATTTTGTAAAACTGCA
TTTGATATTTCAATAGACAATGGAAATGAAGATTTAGCAGAGATATTACAGATTGCTATGCAGAACCAAA
TCAACACAAACCCAGAGAGTCCTGACACTGTGACAATACATGCTGCAACACCACAGTTTATCATTGGACC
TGGAGGGGTGGTGAACCTAACAGATGAAACGGGTGTATCTGCTGTTCAGTTTGGAAACTCTTCTACATCA
GTATTAGCTACATTAGCTGCCTTAGCTGAAGCATCTGCTCCATTGTCCAATTCTTCAGAAACTCCAGTAG
TGGCCACAGAAGAAGTAGTTACTGCAGAATCTGTGGATGGTGCCATTCAGCAAGTAGTTAGTTCAGGGGG
TCAGCAAGTCATCGCAATAGTTACAGATGGAATTCAGCTTGGAAATTTGCACTCTATTCCAACCAGTGGA
ATTGGTCAGCCCATCATTGTGACCATGCCAGATGGACAACAAGTATTAACAGTACCAGCAACAGACATTG
CTGAAGAAACTGTTATAAGTGAAGAACCACCAGCTAAGAGACAATGTATCGAAATAATTGAAAACCGGGT
GGAATCTGCAGAAATAGAAGAGAGAGAAGCTCTTCAGAAACAGCTGGATGAAGCAAATCGAGAAGCACAA
AAATATCGACAGCAGCTCCTAAAGAAAGAACAGGAAGCAGAGGCCTACAGACAGAAGTTGGAAGCTATGA
CTCGTCTTCAGACTAATAAAGAAGCTGTTTAA
