>Addgene plasmid #219181 | SFFV-GABPB1-Brd 238 | depositor partial sequence | sequence record 428024 | Barcode sequence
TGTACACCGTCCCAAGCGCT
